>Addgene plasmid #235641 | pCAGEN_V5_Fbl_eMagAF_C74 | addgene full sequence | sequence record 467531 | Addgene NGS Result
GGTCGACATTGATTATTGACTAGTTATTAATAGTAATCAATTACGGGGTCATTAGTTCATAGCCCATATA
TGGAGTTCCGCGTTACATAACTTACGGTAAATGGCCCGCCTGGCTGACCGCCCAACGACCCCCGCCCATT
GACGTCAATAATGACGTATGTTCCCATAGTAACGCCAATAGGGACTTTCCATTGACGTCAATGGGTGGAG
TATTTACGGTAAACTGCCCACTTGGCAGTACATCAAGTGTATCATATGCCAAGTACGCCCCCTATTGACG
TCAATGACGGTAAATGGCCCGCCTGGCATTATGCCCAGTACATGACCTTATGGGACTTTCCTACTTGGCA
GTACATCTACGTATTAGTCATCGCTATTACCATGGTCGAGGTGAGCCCCACGTTCTGCTTCACTCTCCCC
ATCTCCCCCCCCTCCCCACCCCCAATTTTGTATTTATTTATTTTTTAATTATTTTGTGCAGCGATGGGGG
CGGGGGGGGGGGGGGGGGGGGGCGGGGGGGGGGGCGGGGCGAGGCGGAGAGGTGCGGCGGCAGCCAATCA
GAGCGGCGCGCTCCGAAAGTTTCCTTTTATGGCGAGGCGGCGGCGGCGGCGGCCCTATAAAAAGCGAAGC
GCGCGGCGGGCGGGAGTCGCTGCGCGCTGCCTTCGCCCCGTGCCCCGCTCCGCCGCCGCCTCGCGCCGCC
CGCCCCGGCTCTGACTGACCGCGTTACTCCCACAGGTGAGCGGGCGGGACGGCCCTTCTCCTCCGGGCTG
TAATTAGCGCTTGGTTTAATGACGGCTTGTTTCTTTTCTGTGGCTGCGTGAAAGCCTTGAGGGGCTCCGG
GAGGGCCCTTTGTGCGGGGGGAGCGGCTCGGGGGGTGCGTGCGTGTGTGTGTGCGTGGGGAGCGCCGCGT
GCGGCTCCGCGCTGCCCGGCGGCTGTGAGCGCTGCGGGCGCGGCGCGGGGCTTTGTGCGCTCCGCAGTGT
GCGCGAGGGGAGCGCGGCCGGGGGCGGTGCCCCGCGGTGCGGGGGGGGCTGCGAGGGGAACAAAGGCTGC
GTGCGGGGTGTGTGCGTGGGGGGGTGAGCAGGGGGTGTGGGCGCGTCGGTCGGGCTGCAACCCCCCCTGC
ACCCCCCTCCCCGAGTTGCTGAGCACGGCCCGGCTTCGGGTGCGGGGCTCCGTACGGGGCGTGGCGCGGG
GCTCGCCGTGCCGGGCGGGGGGTGGCGGCAGGTGGGGGTGCCGGGCGGGGCGGGGCCGCCTCGGGCCGGG
GAGGGCTCGGGGGAGGGGCGCGGCGGCCCCCGGAGCGCCGGCGGCTGTCGAGGCGCGGCGAGCCGCAGCC
ATTGCCTTTTATGGTAATCGTGCGAGAGGGCGCAGGGACTTCCTTTGTCCCAAATCTGTGCGGAGCCGAA
ATCTGGGAGGCGCCGCCGCACCCCCTCTAGCGGGCGCGGGGCGAAGCGGTGCGGCGCCGGCAGGAAGGAA
ATGGGCGGGGAGGGCCTTCGTGCGTCGCCGCGCCGCCGTCCCCTTCTCCCTCTCCAGCCTCGGGGCTGTC
CGCGGGGGGACGGCTGCCTTCGGGGGGGACGGGGCAGGGCGGGGTTCGGCTTCTGGCGTGTGACCGGCGG
CTCTAGAGCCTCTGCTAACCATGTTCATGCCTTCTTCTTTTTCCTACAGCTCCTGGGCAACGTGCTGGTT
ATTGTGCTGTCTCATCATTTTGGCAAAGAATTCCTCGAATGGGTAAGCCTATCCCTAACCCTCTCCTCGG
TCTCGATTCTACGGGATCCTCTAAGCCAGGTTTCAGCCCCCGTGGGGGTGGCTTTGGTGGCAGAGGCGGC
TTTGGTGACAGAGGCGGTAGAGGAGGTGGAAGAGGAGGCCGAGGAGGCTTTGGCGGTGGACGAGGAGGCT
TTGGCGGTGGAGGTCGAGGTCGAGGCGGAGGGGGTGGTGGCTTCAGGGGACGAGGAGGTGGCGGTGGCCG
AGGTGGGGGCTTCCAGTCTGGGGGCAACCGGGGTCGAGGTGGTGGCCGGGGAGGCAAGAGAGGAAACCAG
TCAGGGAAGAATGTGATGGTGGAGCCGCATCGTCATGAAGGTGTCTTTATCTGTCGCGGAAAGGAGGATG
CCCTTGTCACAAAGAATCTGGTCCCTGGAGAGTCTGTGTATGGAGAGAAGAGAGTCTCTATTTCAGAAGG
AGATGACAAAATTGAGTACAGAGCCTGGAACCCCTTCCGCTCCAAGCTGGCAGCAGCTATCCTGGGCGGC
GTAGACCAGATCCACATCAAGCCAGGAGCCAAGGTGCTCTACCTTGGGGCAGCCTCAGGCACCACCGTCT
CCCACGTCTCTGATATTGTCGGCCCGGATGGTCTGGTCTACGCAGTTGAGTTCTCCCACCGCTCTGGCCG
TGACCTCATCAACTTGGCCAAGAAGAGGACTAACATTATTCCTGTAATTGAAGATGCTCGACACCCACAC
AAATACCGCATGCTTATCGCAATGGTGGATGTCATCTTTGCCGATGTGGCCCAGCCAGACCAAACCCGAA
TTGTGGCCCTGAACGCCCACACCTTCCTGCGGAATGGAGGACACTTTGTGATTTCCATTAAGGCCAACTG
CATTGACTCCACTGCGTCAGCAGAGGCTGTGTTTGCATCTGAAGTGAAGAAGATGCAGCAGGAGAACATG
AAGCCGCAGGAGCAGCTGACGCTAGAGCCTTATGAGCGAGACCACGCCGTGGTTGTCGGTGTGTACAGGC
CACCTCCCAAGGTGAAGAACGGCAGTAGCGGATCCTCTGGCTCTTCCGGACACACTCTTTACGCCCCTGG
AGGATACGACATTATGGGATATTTGGATCAGATTGCGAACCGCCCAAACCCTCAGGTCGAACTGGGGCCT
GTGGACCTGTCATGTGCCCTGATCCTGTGCGATCTGAAGCAAAAGGACACTCCGATCGTCTACGCCTCGG
AAGCCTTCTTGGAGATGACCGGATACAACAGACATGAGGTGCTCGGCAGGAACTGCAGATTCCTGCAGTC
CCCCGACGGGATGGTGAAACCAAAGTCGACTCGCAAATATGTGGACTCGAACACGATCTTCACCATCAAG
AAGGCCATCGACCGGAACGCCGAGGTCCAGGTGGAGGTGGTCAACTTTAAGAAGAACGGCCAGCGGTTCG
TGAACTTTCTGACCATCATTCCGGTCCGGGATGAAACCGGAGAGTACAGATACTCCATCGGATTCCAGTG
CGAAACCGAAGGCAGTGGATCCGGCGGCAGTGGATCCGGCGGACAACTGGACGGTGGGAGTGTTGCCGTC
CTCCCTGTGATCGACTCCACGAACCAGTACTTGCTGGACCGCATCGGCGAGCTTAAAAGCGGAGATGCTT
GTATCGCTGAATACCAGCAGGCCGGGCGCGGCAGACGGGGCCGGAAGTGGTTCTCTCCTTTTGGCGCAAA
TCTGTACCTTTCTATGTTCTGGAGGCTGGAACAGGGACCAGCAGCCGCAATCGGCTTGTCCCTGGTCATT
GGGATTGTGATGGCCGAAGTTCTCAGAAAGCTGGGAGCTGATAAGGTGAGGGTTAAATGGCCTAACGATC
TGTATTTGCAGGACCGGAAACTGGCCGGAATACTGGTGGAGCTGACTGGCAAGACTGGCGACGCCGCTCA
GATAGTCATCGGAGCCGGTATAAATATGGCCATGAGGCGCGTCGAGGAATCCGTGGTGAACCAAGGCTGG
ATCACCTTGCAAGAGGCCGGTATTAACCTGGATAGAAACACCCTGGCCGCTATGCTGATACGCGAACTGC
GCGCCGCCCTGGAACTGTTCGAGCAGGAGGGACTCGCTCCATATCTGAGTCGCTGGGAAAAATTGGATAA
CTTCATAAACCGACCCGTGAAGCTGATCATCGGCGACAAGGAAATTTTCGGAATCTCTCGCGGCATCGAT
AAACAGGGGGCATTGCTGCTCGAGCAGGATGGGATTATTAAGCCATGGATGGGCGGGGAAATCTCCCTTA
GATCTGCAGAGAAGTGATCGAGGATATCGCGGCCGCACTCCTCAGGTGCAGGCTGCCTATCAGAAGGTGG
TGGCTGGTGTGGCCAATGCCCTGGCTCACAAATACCACTGAGATCTTTTTCCCTCTGCCAAAAATTATGG
GGACATCATGAAGCCCCTTGAGCATCTGACTTCTGGCTAATAAAGGAAATTTATTTTCATTGCAATAGTG
TGTTGGAATTTTTTGTGTCTCTCACTCGGAAGGACATATGGGAGGGCAAATCATTTAAAACATCAGAATG
AGTATTTGGTTTAGAGTTTGGCAACATATGCCCATATGCTGGCTGCCATGAACAAAGGTTGGCTATAAAG
AGGTCATCAGTATATGAAACAGCCCCCTGCTGTCCATTCCTTATTCCATAGAAAAGCCTTGACTTGAGGT
TAGATTTTTTTTATATTTTGTTTTGTGTTATTTTTTTCTTTAACATCCCTAAAATTTTCCTTACATGTTT
TACTAGCCAGATTTTTCCTCCTCTCCTGACTACTCCCAGTCATAGCTGTCCCTCTTCTCTTATGGAGATC
CCTCGACCTGCAGCCCAAGCTTGGCGTAATCATGGTCATAGCTGTTTCCTGTGTGAAATTGTTATCCGCT
CACAATTCCACACAACATACGAGCCGGAAGCATAAAGTGTAAAGCCTGGGGTGCCTAATGAGTGAGCTAA
CTCACATTAATTGCGTTGCGCTCACTGCCCGCTTTCCAGTCGGGAAACCTGTCGTGCCAGCGGATCCGCA
TCTCAATTAGTCAGCAACCATAGTCCCGCCCCTAACTCCGCCCATCCCGCCCCTAACTCCGCCCAGTTCC
GCCCATTCTCCGCCCCATGGCTGACTAATTTTTTTTATTTATGCAGAGGCCGAGGCCGCCTCGGCCTCTG
AGCTATTCCAGAAGTAGTGAGGAGGCTTTTTTGGAGGCCTAGGCTTTTGCAAAAAGCTAACTTGTTTATT
GCAGCTTATAATGGTTACAAATAAAGCAATAGCATCACAAATTTCACAAATAAAGCATTTTTTTCACTGC
ATTCTAGTTGTGGTTTGTCCAAACTCATCAATGTATCTTATCATGTCTGGATCCGCTGCATTAATGAATC
GGCCAACGCGCGGGGAGAGGCGGTTTGCGTATTGGGCGCTCTTCCGCTTCCTCGCTCACTGACTCGCTGC
GCTCGGTCGTTCGGCTGCGGCGAGCGGTATCAGCTCACTCAAAGGCGGTAATACGGTTATCCACAGAATC
AGGGGATAACGCAGGAAAGAACATGTGAGCAAAAGGCCAGCAAAAGGCCAGGAACCGTAAAAAGGCCGCG
TTGCTGGCGTTTTTCCATAGGCTCCGCCCCCCTGACGAGCATCACAAAAATCGACGCTCAAGTCAGAGGT
GGCGAAACCCGACAGGACTATAAAGATACCAGGCGTTTCCCCCTGGAAGCTCCCTCGTGCGCTCTCCTGT
TCCGACCCTGCCGCTTACCGGATACCTGTCCGCCTTTCTCCCTTCGGGAAGCGTGGCGCTTTCTCATAGC
TCACGCTGTAGGTATCTCAGTTCGGTGTAGGTCGTTCGCTCCAAGCTGGGCTGTGTGCACGAACCCCCCG
TTCAGCCCGACCGCTGCGCCTTATCCGGTAACTATCGTCTTGAGTCCAACCCGGTAAGACACGACTTATC
GCCACTGGCAGCAGCCACTGGTAACAGGATTAGCAGAGCGAGGTATGTAGGCGGTGCTACAGAGTTCTTG
AAGTGGTGGCCTAACTACGGCTACACTAGAAGAACAGTATTTGGTATCTGCGCTCTGCTGAAGCCAGTTA
CCTTCGGAAAAAGAGTTGGTAGCTCTTGATCCGGCAAACAAACCACCGCTGGTAGCGGTGGTTTTTTTGT
TTGCAAGCAGCAGATTACGCGCAGAAAAAAAGGATCTCAAGAAGATCCTTTGATCTTTTCTACGGGGTCT
GACGCTCAGTGGAACGAAAACTCACGTTAAGGGATTTTGGTCATGAGATTATCAAAAAGGATCTTCACCT
AGATCCTTTTAAATTAAAAATGAAGTTTTAAATCAATCTAAAGTATATATGAGTAAACTTGGTCTGACAG
TTACCAATGCTTAATCAGTGAGGCACCTATCTCAGCGATCTGTCTATTTCGTTCATCCATAGTTGCCTGA
CTCCCCGTCGTGTAGATAACTACGATACGGGAGGGCTTACCATCTGGCCCCAGTGCTGCAATGATACCGC
GAGACCCACGCTCACCGGCTCCAGATTTATCAGCAATAAACCAGCCAGCCGGAAGGGCCGAGCGCAGAAG
TGGTCCTGCAACTTTATCCGCCTCCATCCAGTCTATTAATTGTTGCCGGGAAGCTAGAGTAAGTAGTTCG
CCAGTTAATAGTTTGCGCAACGTTGTTGCCATTGCTACAGGCATCGTGGTGTCACGCTCGTCGTTTGGTA
TGGCTTCATTCAGCTCCGGTTCCCAACGATCAAGGCGAGTTACATGATCCCCCATGTTGTGCAAAAAAGC
GGTTAGCTCCTTCGGTCCTCCGATCGTTGTCAGAAGTAAGTTGGCCGCAGTGTTATCACTCATGGTTATG
GCAGCACTGCATAATTCTCTTACTGTCATGCCATCCGTAAGATGCTTTTCTGTGACTGGTGAGTACTCAA
CCAAGTCATTCTGAGAATAGTGTATGCGGCGACCGAGTTGCTCTTGCCCGGCGTCAATACGGGATAATAC
CGCGCCACATAGCAGAACTTTAAAAGTGCTCATCATTGGAAAACGTTCTTCGGGGCGAAAACTCTCAAGG
ATCTTACCGCTGTTGAGATCCAGTTCGATGTAACCCACTCGTGCACCCAACTGATCTTCAGCATCTTTTA
CTTTCACCAGCGTTTCTGGGTGAGCAAAAACAGGAAGGCAAAATGCCGCAAAAAAGGGAATAAGGGCGAC
ACGGAAATGTTGAATACTCATACTCTTCCTTTTTCAATATTATTGAAGCATTTATCAGGGTTATTGTCTC
ATGAGCGGATACATATTTGAATGTATTTAGAAAAATAAACAAATAGGGGTTCCGCGCACATTTCCCCGAA
AAGTGCCACCTG
Features (pLannotate 1.2.2; 21 found; start..end, strand, type, name):
      5..384     +  enhancer       CMV enhancer: human cytomegalovirus immediate early enhancer
    386..642     +  promoter       chicken β-actin promoter: contains a 21-bp deletion relative to the standard chicken β-actin promoter
    643..1659    +  intron         chimeric intron: chimera between introns from chicken β-actin and rabbit β-globin
   1657..1713    +  CDS            HBB (fragment): HBB_LEPEU - Experimental evidence at protein level: Swiss-Prot protein existence level 1. Involved in oxygen transport from the lung to the various peripheral tissues. From Lepus europaeus (European hare).
   1722..1763    +  CDS            V5 tag: epitope tag from simian virus 5
   1773..2750    +  CDS            Fbl: FBRL_MOUSE - Experimental evidence at protein level: Swiss-Prot protein existence level 1. S-adenosyl-L-methionine-dependent methyltransferase that has the ability to methylate both RNAs and proteins (PubMed:32017896). Involved in pre-rRNA processing by catalyzing the site-specific 2'- hydroxyl methylation of ribose moieties in pre-ribosomal RNA (By similarity). Site specificity is provided by a guide RNA that base pairs with the substrate (By similarity). Methylation occurs at a characteristic distance from the sequence involved in base pairing with the guide RNA (By similarity). Probably cat
   2781..3230    +  CDS            nMagHigh1: "negative Magnet" variant of an N-terminally truncated Vivid (VVD) blue light photoreceptor from Neurospora crassa (Kawano et al., 2015) rapidly heterodimerizes with pMag or pMagFast2 upon blue light irradiation
   3261..4004    +  CDS            birA (fragment): BIRA_ECOLI - Also known as bioR, dhbB. Experimental evidence at protein level: Swiss-Prot protein existence level 1. Acts both as a biotin--[acetyl-CoA-carboxylase] ligase and a biotin-operon repressor. In the presence of ATP, BirA activates biotin to form the BirA-biotinyl-5'-adenylate (BirA-bio-5'-AMP or holoBirA) complex. HoloBirA can either transfer the biotinyl moiety to the biotin carboxyl carrier protein (BCCP) subunit of acetyl-CoA carboxylase, or bind to the biotin operator site and inhibit transcription of the operon. From Escherichia coli (strain K12).
   4027..4098    +  CDS            HBB (fragment): HBB_PONPY - Experimental evidence at transcript level: Swiss-Prot protein existence level 2. Involved in oxygen transport from the lung to the various peripheral tissues. From Pongo pygmaeus (Bornean orangutan).
   4169..4224    +  polyA_signal   β-globin poly(A) signal: rabbit β-globin polyadenylation signal (Gil and Proudfoot, 1987)
   4609..4625    -  protein_bind   lac operator: The lac repressor binds to the lac operator to inhibit transcription in E. coli. This inhibition can be relieved by adding lactose or isopropyl-β-D-thiogalactopyranoside (IPTG). lac repressor encoded by lacI
   4633..4663    -  promoter       lac promoter: promoter for the E. coli lac operon
   4678..4699    -  protein_bind   CAP binding site: CAP binding activates transcription in the presence of cAMP. E. coli catabolite activator protein
   4712..4751    -  CDS            lacI (fragment): lac repressor; lacI; The lac repressor binds to the lac operator to inhibit transcription in E. coli. This inhibition can be relieved by adding lactose or isopropyl-β-D-thiogalactopyranoside (IPTG).
   4758..4780    +  promoter       SV40 promoter (fragment): SV40 enhancer and early promoter
   4804..4939    +  rep_origin     SV40 ori: SV40 origin of replication
   4959..5093    +  polyA_signal   SV40 poly(A) signal: SV40 polyadenylation signal
   5095..5149    -  CDS            lacI (fragment): lac repressor; lacI; The lac repressor binds to the lac operator to inhibit transcription in E. coli. This inhibition can be relieved by adding lactose or isopropyl-β-D-thiogalactopyranoside (IPTG).
   5332..5920    -  rep_origin     ori: high-copy-number ColE1/pMB1/pBR322/pUC origin of replication
   6091..6951    -  CDS            AmpR: β-lactamase; bla; confers resistance to ampicillin, carbenicillin, and related antibiotics
   6952..7056    -  promoter       AmpR promoter: bla
