[The description below was written by a language model from this plasmid's Addgene catalogue record and pLannotate feature annotations shown in this document.]
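Description:
pCAGEN_V5_Fbl_eMagAF_C74 is a mammalian expression plasmid of about 7.1 kb built on the pCAGEN backbone. It is propagated in E. coli from a high-copy ColE1/pUC-type origin and selected with ampicillin through the β-lactamase gene and its native promoter. Transcription in mammalian cells is driven by the CAG arrangement: the CMV immediate-early enhancer, the chicken β-actin promoter and a chimeric β-actin/β-globin intron. The transcript is terminated by the rabbit β-globin polyadenylation signal. The short HBB "CDS" fragments annotated on either side of the insert most likely reflect rabbit β-globin sequence belonging to this cassette rather than intended coding regions. The backbone also carries an SV40 origin with a partial SV40 promoter and SV40 poly(A) signal, plus remnants of lac regulatory sequences. No mammalian selection marker is annotated.

The synthetic insert, assembled by Gibson cloning, is a single fusion protein. It begins with an N-terminal V5 epitope tag for detection, followed by mouse fibrillarin (Fbl), a nucleolar rRNA methyltransferase used here to target the fusion to the nucleolus. Next comes eMagAF (enhanced Magnet, acidic, fast), which the annotation matches to the nMag-type Vivid photoreceptor variant that heterodimerizes with a positive Magnet partner under blue light. The fusion ends with the C-terminal fragment (residues 74-321) of ALIBi, which the feature table identifies as derived from the E. coli biotin ligase BirA. This design suggests a split, light-inducible biotin ligase in which blue-light Magnet dimerization would bring this half together with a complementary N-terminal fragment, presumably supplied on a separate construct, to restore activity. The likely use is proximity biotinylation confined to the nucleolus, in keeping with the associated work on mapping translational machinery composition at subcellular resolution. The record does not describe the partner construct.
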