Addgene plasmid #235641: pCAGEN_V5_Fbl_eMagAF_C74
Purpose: Encodes ALIBi C-terminal fragment, residues 74-321, fused to eMagAF (enhanced Magnet, acidic, fast), V5, Fbl for targeting to nucleolus
Depositing lab: Maria Barna. Depositing organization: Stanford University. Publication: A subcellular map of translational machinery composition and regulation at the single-molecule level. Zhang Z, Xu A, Bai Y, Chen Y, Cates K, Kerr C, Bermudez A, Susanto TT, Wysong K, Garcia Marques FJ, Nolan GP, Pitteri S, Barna M. Science. 2025 Mar 7;387(6738):eadn2623. doi: 10.1126/science.adn2623. Epub 2025 Mar 7. PubMed 40048539.
Backbone
  Vector backbone: pCAGEN
  Vector type: Mammalian Expression
Growth in bacteria
  Bacterial resistance: Ampicillin, 100 μg/mL
  Growth temperature: 37°C
  Growth strain: DH5alpha
  Copy number: High Copy
Gene/Insert
  Gene/Insert name: ALIBi C-terminal fragment (alt name: V5-Fbl-eMagAF-C74)
  Species: Synthetic
  Mutation: residues 74-321
  Tag / fusion protein: V5-Fbl-eMagAF (N terminal on insert)
  Cloning method: Gibson Cloning
Terms and licenses: Academic/Nonprofit Terms; Industry Terms: Not Available to Industry
How to cite: pCAGEN_V5_Fbl_eMagAF_C74 was a gift from Maria Barna (Addgene plasmid # 235641 ; http://n2t.net/addgene:235641 ; RRID:Addgene_235641)
